>Addgene plasmid #56248 | mIFP12-CD81-10 | depositor partial sequence | sequence record 87148 | insert sequence
CCCATGCTAGTGACGTCAGATCCGCTAGCGCTACCGGTCGCCACCATGTCGGTACCGCTGACTACCTCAG
CATTCGGCCACGCGTTTCTGGCTAACTGTGAACGCGAGCAGATCCACCTGGCGGGCTCCATTCAGCCGCA
CGGTATCCTGCTGGCTGTGAAAGAGCCGGACAACGTGGTGATCCAGGCTTCTATTAACGCTGCGGAGTTC
CTGAACACCAACTCTGTTGTTGGCCGTCCGCTGCGTGACCTGGGCGGCGATCTGCCTTTGCAGATCCTGC
CGCACCTGAACGGCCCGCTGCACCTGGCTCCGATGACCCTGCGTTGTACCGTGGGTTCTCCGCCGCGTCG
TGTGGACTGTACCATTCATCGTCCGTCTAACGGCGGCCTGATCGTAGAACTGGAACCAGCAACCAAGACC
ACTAACATTGCGCCGGCTCTGGACGGTGCGTTTCATCGTATCACTTCTTCATCCTCCCTGATGGGCCTGT
GTGACGAAACCGCGACTATTATCCGTGAGATTACTGGCTACGACCGTGTGATGGTAGTACGTTTCGATGA
AGAGGGTAATGGCGAAATTCTGTCCGAACGTCGTCGTGCGGACCTGGAAGCGTTCCTGGGTAACCGCTAC
CCGGCGTCTACTATTCCGCAGATCGCTCGTCGCCTGTACGAACATAACCGTGTTCGCCTGCTGGTAGATG
TGAACTATACTCCGGTTCCGCTACAGCCGCGCATCAGCCCGCTGAACGGTCGTGATCTGGATATGTCCCT
GTCTTGCCTGCGCTCTATGTCCCCGATCCACCAGAAATACATGCAGGACATGGGCGTTGGCGCGACCCTG
GTTTGCTCTCTGATGGTGTCTGGTCGTCTGTGGGGTCTGATCGCTTGCCACCACTACGAACCGCGCTTCG
TTCCGTTCCACATTCGCGCTGCTGGCGAAGCGCTGGCGGAAACTTGTGCGATCCGCATCGCGACGCTGGA
GAGCTTTGCACAGTCTCAGTCCAAAGGTGGCGGAAGCGGCGGCGGAAGCGGTGGCGGAAGTTCCGGACTC
AGATCTCGAGCTCAAGCTTCCGGAGTGGAGGGCTGCACCAAGTGCATCAAGTACCTGCTCTTCGTCTTCA
ATTTCGTCTTCTGGCTGGCTGGAGGCGTGATCCTGGGTGTGGCCCTGTGGCTCCGCCATGACCCGCAGAC
CACCAACCTCCTGTATCTGGAGCTGGGAGACAAGCCCGCGCCCAACACCTTCTATGTAGGCATCTACATC
CTCATCGCTGTGGGCGCTGTCATGATGTTCGTTGGCTTCCTGGGCTGCTACGGGGCCATCCAGGAATCCC
AGTGCCTGCTGGGGACGTTCTTCACCTGCCTGGTCATCCTGTTTGCCTGTGAGGTGGCCGCCGGCATCTG
GGGCTTTGTCAACAAGGACCAGATCGCCAAGGATGTGAAGCAGTTCTATGACCAGGCCCTACAGCAGGCC
GTGGTGGATGATGACGCCAACAACGCCAAGGCTGTGGTGAAGACCTTCCACGAGACGCTTGACTGCTGTG
GCTCCAGCACACTGACTGCTTTGACCACCTCAGTGCTCAAGAACAATTTGTGTCCCTCGGGCAGCAACAT
CATCAGCAACCTCTTCAAGGAGGACTGCCACCAGAAGATCGATGACCTCTTCTCCGGGAAGCTGTACCTC
ATCGGCATTGCTGCCATCGTGGTCGCTGTGATCATGATCTTCGAGATGATCCTGAGCATGGTGCTGTGCT
GTGGCATCCGGAACAGCTCCGTGTACTGAGGCGGATCCAAGGGCGAATTCTGCAGTCGACGGTACCGCGG
GCCCGGGATCCACCGGATCTAGATAACT
