>Addgene plasmid #56248 | mIFP12-CD81-10 | addgene partial sequence | sequence record 140009 | mIFP-F 5'-TGTCTTGCCTGCGCTCTATG-3'
GGGCGTTGGCGCGACCCTGGTTTGCTCTCTGATGGTGTCTGGTCGTCTGTGGGGTCTGATCGCTTGCCAC
CACTACGAACCGCGCTTCGTTCCGTTCCACATTCGCGCTGCTGGCGAAGCGCTGGCGGAAACTTGTGCGA
TCCGCATCGCGACGCTGGAGAGCTTTGCACAGTCTCAGTCCAAAGGTGGCGGAAGCGGCGGCGGAAGCGG
TGGCGGAAGTTCCGGACTCAGATCTCGAGCTCAAGCTTCCGGAGTGGAGGGCTGCACCAAGTGCATCAAG
TACCTGCTCTTCGTCTTCAATTTCGTCTTCTGGCTGGCTGGAGGCGTGATCCTGGGTGTGGCCCTGTGGC
TCCGCCATGACCCGCAGACCACCAACCTCCTGTATCTGGAGCTGGGAGACAAGCCCGCGCCCAACACCTT
CTATGTAGGCATCTACATCCTCATCGCTGTGGGCGCTGTCATGATGTTCGTTGGCTTCCTGGGCTGCTAC
GGGGCCATCCAGGAATCCCAGTGCCTGCTGGGGACGTTCTTCACCTGCCTGGTCATCCTGTTTGCCTGTG
AGGTGGCCGCCGGCATCTGGGGCTTTGTCAACAAGGACCAGATCGCCAAGGATGTGAAGCAGTTCTATGA
CCAGGCCCTACAGCAGGCCGTGGTGGATGATGACGCCAACAACGCCAAGGCTGTGGTGAAGACCTTCCAC
GAGACGCTTGACTGCTGTGGCTCCAGCACACTGACTGCTTTGACCACCTCAGTGCTCAAGAACAATTTGT
GTCCCTCGGGCAGCAACATCATCAGCAACCTCTTCAAGGAGGACTGCCACCAGAAGATCG
