[The description below was written by a language model from this plasmid's Addgene catalogue record.]
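Description:
mIFP12-CD81-10 is a mammalian expression plasmid that produces human CD81 (also known as TAPA1 or TSPAN28) fused to the infrared fluorescent protein variant mIFP12. It is built on an mIFP12 fluorescent-protein backbone of about 4.75 kb without the insert. The plasmid is maintained at high copy in E. coli under kanamycin selection, and it carries a neomycin resistance marker so that transfected mammalian cells can be selected with G418. The record does not name the origin of replication, and no feature table is provided, so the exact layout of backbone elements cannot be confirmed here.

Expression of the fusion is driven by the CMV promoter, a strong constitutive promoter in most mammalian cell lines. The listed reverse sequencing primer points to an SV40 polyadenylation signal downstream of the coding region. The record lists mIFP12 as the tag but does not state which terminus of CD81 it occupies. The name order suggests the fluorescent protein comes first, and the trailing "10" may denote a linker length, but neither is stated explicitly. The cloning method is recorded as unknown.

CD81 is a tetraspanin, a four-pass membrane protein, so the fusion serves as a tetraspanin and membrane localization marker. The reporter has an excitation peak at 683 nm and an emission peak at 704 nm, in the far-red to near-infrared range. This leaves the shorter-wavelength channels free for other fluorescent proteins in multicolour imaging. The construct belongs to a set of fusions associated with work describing a naturally monomeric infrared fluorescent protein for protein labelling. A monomeric tag is useful here because it is less likely to disturb the distribution of a membrane protein.
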