Addgene plasmid #56248: mIFP12-CD81-10
Purpose: Localization: Tetraspanin/Membrane, Excitation: 683, Emission: 704
Depositing lab: Michael Davidson. Depositing organization: Florida State University, Tallahassee. Publication: A naturally monomeric infrared fluorescent protein for protein labeling in vivo. Yu D, Baird MA, Allen JR, Howe ES, Klassen MP, Reade A, Makhijani K, Song Y, Liu S, Murthy Z, Zhang SQ, Weiner OD, Kornberg TB, Jan YN, Davidson MW, Shu X. Nat Methods. 2015 Aug;12(8):763-765. doi: 10.1038/nmeth.3447. Epub 2015 Jun 22. PubMed 26098020.
Backbone
  Vector backbone: mIFP12
  Backbone size w/o insert (bp): 4750
  Vector type: Mammalian Expression
  Selectable markers: Neomycin (select with G418)
Growth in bacteria
  Bacterial resistance: Kanamycin, 50 μg/mL
  Growth temperature: 37°C
  Growth strain: DH5alpha
  Copy number: High Copy
Gene/Insert
  Gene/Insert name: CD81 (alt name: NM_004356)
  Species: H. sapiens (human)
  Entrez Gene: CD81 (a.k.a. CVID6, S5.7, TAPA1, TSPAN28)
  Promoter: CMV
  Tag / fusion protein: mIFP12
  Cloning method: Unknown
  Sequencing primers: 5′ CMV-F; 3′ SV40pA-R
Terms and licenses: Academic/Nonprofit Terms; Industry Terms
Depositor comments: . Excitation = 683; Emission = 704
How to cite: mIFP12-CD81-10 was a gift from Michael Davidson (Addgene plasmid # 56248 ; http://n2t.net/addgene:56248 ; RRID:Addgene_56248)
